Addgene plasmid #63462: pFusX4-54
Purpose: Encodes RVD positions 10-12 in TALEN assembly
Depositing lab: Stephen Ekker. Depositing organization: Mayo Foundation for Medical Education and Research. Publication: FusX: A rapid one-step TALE assembly system for genome science. Ma AC, McNulty MS, Tanya PL, Jarryd CM, Martinez-Galvez G, Argue DP, Lee HB, Urban MD, Bullard CE, Blackburn PR, Man TK, Clark KJ, Ekker SC. Hum Gene Ther. 2016 Jun;27(6):451-63. doi: 10.1089/hum.2015.172 PubMed 26854857.
Backbone
  Vector backbone: FusX4
  Backbone size w/o insert (bp): 3008
  Vector type: TALEN
Growth in bacteria
  Bacterial resistance: Spectinomycin, 50 μg/mL
  Growth temperature: 37°C
  Growth strain: DH5alpha
  Copy number: High Copy
Gene/Insert
  Gene/Insert name: NG HD HD (alt name: X4_TCC)
  Species: Synthetic
  Mutation: none
  Cloning method: Restriction Enzyme; 5′ cloning site BsaI (destroyed during cloning); 3′ cloning site BsaI (destroyed during cloning)
  Sequencing primers: 5′ pCR8_F1; 3′ pCR8_R1
Terms and licenses: Academic/Nonprofit Terms; Industry Terms: Not Available to Industry
How to cite: pFusX4-54 was a gift from Stephen Ekker (Addgene plasmid # 63462 ; http://n2t.net/addgene:63462 ; RRID:Addgene_63462)
