[The description below was written by a language model from this plasmid's Addgene catalogue record.]
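Description:
pFusX4-54 is a bacterial library plasmid from the FusX TALE assembly system, a toolkit designed to build custom TAL effector repeat arrays in a single rapid step. It is built on the FusX4 backbone (about 3 kb without insert), is maintained as a high-copy plasmid in standard E. coli cloning strains, and is selected with spectinomycin. The record does not include a feature table, so the origin of replication and any other backbone elements are not specified beyond what the catalogue fields state. The listed sequencing primers are pCR8-type, which suggests a pCR8-related backbone, though the record does not say this outright.

The insert is a synthetic, pre-assembled trimer of TALE repeat modules carrying the repeat variable diresidues NG, HD and HD. Under the standard TALE recognition code, NG specifies thymine and HD specifies cytosine, so this unit reads the DNA triplet TCC, as reflected in its alternative name X4_TCC. The trimer was cloned through BsaI sites that were destroyed in the process. Within the FusX scheme, the FusX4 library position supplies RVDs 10 through 12 of the final array, so this plasmid is chosen whenever the target sequence has TCC at those positions.

It carries no promoter-driven expression cassette described in the record and is not intended for direct use in cells. It serves as an intermediate building block, combined with the corresponding trimer plasmids for the other array positions and a receiver vector to generate complete TALENs or other TALE fusion proteins for genome editing and related applications.
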