>Addgene plasmid #63462 | pFusX4-54 | depositor partial sequence | sequence record 105442 | pFusX4_TCC
AGTCTTAAGCGTCTCCCCTGACCCCGGACCAAGTGGTGGCTATCGCCAGCAACGGTGGCGGCAAGCAAGC
GCTCGAAACGGTGCAGCGGCTGTTGCCGGTGCTGTGCCAGGACCATGGCCTGACTCCGGACCAAGTGGTG
GCTATCGCCAGCCACGATGGCGGCAAGCAAGCGCTCGAAACGGTGCAGCGGCTGTTGCCGGTGCTGTGCC
AGGACCATGGCCTGACTCCGGACCAAGTGGTGGCTATCGCCAGCCACGATGGCGGCAAGCAAGCGCTCGA
AACGGTGCAGCGGCTGTTGCCGGTGCTGTGCCAGGACCATGGCCGAGACGTC
