>Addgene plasmid #63462 | pFusX4-54 | depositor partial sequence | sequence record 105443 | FusX4
CGTCTCCCCTGACCCCGGACCAAGTGGTGGCTATCGAGACCGGCGCCGCTACGGGCGCGTCCCATTCGCC
ATTCAGGCTGCGCAACTGTTGGGAAGGGCGATCGGTGCGGGCTCTTCGCTATTACGCCAGCTGGCGAAAG
GGGGATGTGCTGCAAGGCGATTAAGTTGGGAACGCCAGGGTTTTCCCAGTCACGACGTTGTAAAACGACG
GCCAGTGAGCGCGCGTAATCGACTCACTATAGGGCGAATTGGGTACCGGGCCCCCCCTCGAGGTCCTCCA
GCTTTTGTTCCCTTTAGTGAGGGTTAATTGCGCGCTTGGCGTAATCATGGTCATAGCTGTTTCCTGTGTG
AAATTGTTATCCGCTCACAATTCCACACAACATACGAGCCGGAAGCATAAAGTGTAAAGCCTGGGGTGCC
TAATGAGTGAGCTAACTCACATTAATTGCGTTGCGCTCACTGCCCGCTTTCCACCGGTGGTCTCTGGCGG
CAAGCAAGCGCTCGAAACGGTGCAGCGGCTGTTGCCGGTGCTGTGCCAGGACCATGGCCGAGACGTCTAG
ACCAGCCAGGACAGAAATGCCTCGACTTCGCTGCTACCCAAGGTTGCCGGGTGACGCACACCGTGGAAAC
GGATGAAGGCACGAACCCAGTGGACATAAGCCTGTTCGGTTCGTAAGCTGTAATGCAAGTAGCGTATGCG
CTCACGCAACTGGTCCAGAACCTTGACCGAACGCAGCGGTGGTAACGGCGCAGTGGCGGTTTTCATGGCT
TGTTATGACTGTTTTTTTGGGGTACAGTCTATGCCTCGGGCATCCAAGCAGCAAGCGCGTTACGCCGTGG
GTCGATGTTTGATGTTATGGAGCAGCAACGATGTTACGCAGCAGGGCAGTCGCCCTAAAACAAAGTTAAA
CATTATGAGGGAAGCGGTGATCGCCGAAGTATCGACTCAACTATCAGAGGTAGTTGGCGTCATCGAGCGC
CATCTCGAACCGACGTTGCTGGCCGTACATTTGTACGGCTCCGCAGTGGATGGCGGCCTGAAGCCACACA
GTGATATTGATTTGCTGGTTACGGTGACCGTAAGGCTTGATGAAACAACGCGGCGAGCTTTGATCAACGA
CCTTTTGGAAACTTCGGCTTCCCCTGGAGAGAGCGAGATTCTCCGCGCTGTAGAAGTCACCATTGTTGTG
CACGACGACATCATTCCGTGGCGTTATCCAGCTAAGCGCGAACTGCAATTTGGAGAATGGCAGCGCAATG
ACATTCTTGCAGGTATCTTCGAGCCAGCCACGATCGACATTGATCTGGCTATCTTGCTGACAAAAGCAAG
AGAACATAGCGTTGCCTTGGTAGGTCCAGCGGCGGAGGAACTCTTTGATCCGGTTCCTGAACAGGATCTA
TTTGAGGCGCTAAATGAAACCTTAACGCTATGGAACTCGCCGCCCGACTGGGCTGGCGATGAGCGAAATG
TAGTGCTTACGTTGTCCCGCATTTGGTACAGCGCAGTAACCGGCAAAATCGCGCCGAAGGATGTCGCTGC
CGACTGGGCAATGGAGCGCCTGCCGGCCCAGTATCAGCCCGTCATACTTGAAGCTAGACAGGCTTATCTT
GGACAAGAAGAAGATCGCTTGGCCTCGCGCGCAGATCAGTTGGAAGAATTTGTCCACTACGTGAAAGGCG
AGATCACCAAGGTAGTCGGCAAATAACCCTCGAGCCACCCATGACCAAAATCCCTTAACGTGAGTTACGC
GTCGTTCCACTGAGCGTCAGACCCCGTAGAAAAGATCAAAGGATCTTCTTGAGATCCTTTTTTTCTGCGC
GTAATCTGCTGCTTGCAAACAAAAAAACCACCGCTACCAGCGGTGGTTTGTTTGCCGGATCAAGAGCTAC
CAACTCTTTTTCCGAAGGTAACTGGCTTCAGCAGAGCGCAGATACCAAATACTGTCCTTCTAGTGTAGCC
GTAGTTAGGCCACCACTTCAAGAACTCTGTAGCACCGCCTACATACCTCGCTCTGCTAATCCTGTTACCA
GTGGCTGCTGCCAGTGGCGATAAGTCGTGTCTTACCGGGTTGGACTCAAGACGATAGTTACCGGATAAGG
CGCAGCGGTCGGGCTGAACGGGGGGTTCGTGCACACAGCCCAGCTTGGAGCGAACGACCTACACCGAACT
GAGATACCTACAGCGTGAGCATTGAGAAAGCGCCACGCTTCCCGAAGGGAGAAAGGCGGACAGGTATCCG
GTAAGCGGCAGGGTCGGAACAGGAGAGCGCACGAGGGAGCTTCCAGGGGGAAACGCCTGGTATCTTTATA
GTCCTGTCGGGTTTCGCCACCTCTGACTTGAGCGTCGATTTTTGTGATGCTCGTCAGGGGGGCGGAGCCT
ATGGAAAAACGCCAGCAACGCGGCCTTTTTACGGTTCCTGGCCTTTTGCTGGCCTTTTGCTCACATGTTC
TTTCCTGCGTTATCCCCTGATTCTGTGGATAACCGTATTACCGCCTTTGAGTGAGCTGATACCGCTCGCC
GCAGCCGAACGACCGAGCGCAGCGAGTCAGTGAGCGAGGAAGCGGAAGAGCGCCCAATACGCAAACCGCC
TCTCCCCGCGCGTTGGCCGATTCATTAATGCAGCTGGCACGACAGGTTTCCCGACTGGAAAGCGGGCAGT
GAGCGCAACGCAATTAATACGCGTACCGCTAGCCAGGAAGAGTTTGTAGAAACGCAAAAAGGCCATCCGT
CAGGATGGCCTTCTGCTTAGTTTGATGCCTGGCAGTTTATGGCGGGCGTCCTGCCCGCCACCCTCCGGGC
CGTTGCTTCACAACGTTCAAATCCGCTCCCGGCGGATTTGTCCTACTCAGGAGAGCGTTCACCGACAAAC
AACAGATAAAACGAAAGGCCCAGTCTTCCGACTGAGCCTTTCGTTTTATTTGATGCCTGGCAGTTCCCTA
CTCTCGCGTTAACGCTAGCATGGATGTTTTCCCAGTCACGACGTTGTAAAACGACGGCCAGTCTTAAG
