>Addgene plasmid #63462 | pFusX4-54 | addgene partial sequence | sequence record 116121 | pCR8_R1 5'-cgaaccgaacaggcttatgt-3'
GGTGTGCGTCACCCGGCAACCTTGGGTAGCAGCGAAGTCGAGGCATTTCTGTCCTGGCTGGTCTAGACGT
CTCGGCCATGGTCCTGGCACAGCACCGGCAACAGCCGCTGCACCGTTTCGAGCGCTTGCTTGCCGCCATC
GTGGCTGGCGATAGCCACCACTTGGTCCGGAGTCAGGCCATGGTCCTGGCACAGCACCGGCAACAGCCGC
TGCACCGTTTCGAGCGCTTGCTTGCCGCCATCGTGGCTGGCGATAGCCACCACTTGGTCCGGAGTCAGGC
CATGGTCCTGGCACAGCACCGGCAACAGCCGCTGCACCGTTTCGAGCGCTTGCTTGCCGCCACCGTTGCT
GGCGATAGCCACCACTTGGTCCGGGGTCAGGGGAGACGCTTAAGACTGGCCGTCGTTTTACAACGTCGTG
ACTGGGAAAACATCCATGCTAGCGTTAACGCGAGAGTAGGGAACTGCCAGGCATCAAATAAAACGAAAGG
CTCAGTCGGAAGACTGGGCCTTTCGTTTTATCTGTTGTTTGTCGGTGAACGCTCTCCTGAGTAGGACAAA
TCCGCCGGGAGCGGATTTGAACGTTGTGAAGCAACGGCCCGGAGGGTGGCGGGCAGGACGCCCGCCATAA
ACTGCCAGGCATCAAACTAAGCAGAAGGCCATCCTGACGGATGGCCTTTTTGCGTTTCTACAAACTCTTC
CTGG
